>Addgene plasmid #106073 | pDisplay-GACh2.0 | depositor full sequence | sequence record 200841 | pDisplay-GACh2.0 sequence 7242 bps
GCGCGCGTTGACATTGATTATTGACTAGTTATTAATAGTAATCAATTACGGGGTCATTAGTTCATAGCCC
ATATATGGAGTTCCGCGTTACATAACTTACGGTAAATGGCCCGCCTGGCTGACCGCCCAACGACCCCCGC
CCATTGACGTCAATAATGACGTATGTTCCCATAGTAACGCCAATAGGGACTTTCCATTGACGTCAATGGG
TGGACTATTTACGGTAAACTGCCCACTTGGCAGTACATCAAGTGTATCATATGCCAAGTACGCCCCCTAT
TGACGTCAATGACGGTAAATGGCCCGCCTGGCATTATGCCCAGTACATGACCTTATGGGACTTTCCTACT
TGGCAGTACATCTACGTATTAGTCATCGCTATTACCATGGTGATGCGGTTTTGGCAGTACATCAATGGGC
GTGGATAGCGGTTTGACTCACGGGGATTTCCAAGTCTCCACCCCATTGACGTCAATGGGAGTTTGTTTTG
GCACCAAAATCAACGGGACTTTCCAAAATGTCGTAACAACTCCGCCCCATTGACGCAAATGGGCGGTAGG
CGTGTACGGTGGGAGGTCTATATAAGCAGAGCTCTCTGGCTAACTAGAGAACCCACTGCTTACTGGCTTA
TCGAAATTAATACGACTCACTATAGGGAGACCCAAGCTTGGTACCGAGCTCGGATCCACTAGTAACGGCC
GCCAGTGTGCTGGAATTCGGCTTGGGGATATCCACCATGGAGACAGACACACTCCTGCTATGGGTACTGC
TGCTCTGGGTTCCAGGTTCCACTGGTGACACAAGTTTGTACAAAAAAGTTGGCACCATGACCTTGCACAA
TAACAGTACAACCTCGCCTTTGTTTCCAAACATCAGCTCCTCCTGGATACACAGCCCCTCCGATGCAGGG
CTGCCCCCGGGAACCGTCACTCATTTCGGCAGCTACAATGTTTCTCGAGCAGCTGGCAATTTCTCCTCTC
CAGACGGTACCACCGATGACCCTCTGGGAGGTCATACCGTCTGGCAAGTGGTCTTCATCGCTTTCTTAAC
GGGCATCCTGGCCTTGGTGACCATCATCGGCAACATCCTGGTAATTGTGTCATTTAAGGTCAACAAGCAG
CTGAAGACGGTCAACAACTACTTCCTCTTAAGCCTGGCCTGTGCCGATCTGATTATCGGGGTCATTTCAA
TGAATCTGTTTACGACCTACATCATCATGAATCGATGGGCCTTAGGGAACTTGGCCTGTGACCTCTGGCT
TGCCATTGACTACGTAGCCAGCAATGCCTCTGTTATGAATCTTCTGGTCATCAGCTTTGACAGATACTTT
TCCATCACGAGGCCGCTCACGTACCGAGCCAAACGAACAACAAAGAGAGCCGGTGTGATGATCGGTCTGG
CTTGGGTCATCTCCTTTGTCCTTTGGGCTCCTGCCATCTTGTTCTGGCAATACTTTGTTGGAAAGAGAAC
TGTGCCTCCGGGAGAGTGCTTCATTCAGTTCCTCAGTGAGCCCACCATTACTTTTGGCACAGCCATCGCT
GCTTTTTATATGCCTGTCACCATTATGACTATTTTATACTGGAGGGTCTTTCAGGAGGCCAAAAGGCAGC
TCCAGAAGATTGACAAATCTGAGGGCCGCTTCCATGTCCAGAACCTTAGCCAGGTGGAGCAGGGAGGAAA
CGTCTATATCAAGGCCGACAAGCAGAAGAACGGCATCAAGGCGAACTTCCACATCCGCCACAACATCGAG
GACGGCGGCGTGCAGCTCGCCTACCACTACCAGCAGAACACCCCCATCGGCGACGGCCCCGTGCTGCTGC
CCGACAACCACTACCTGAGCGTGCAGTCCAAACTTTCGAAAGACCCCAACGAGAAGCGCGATCACATGGT
CCTGCTGGAGTTCGTGACCGCCGCCGGGATCACTCTCGGCATGGACGAGCTGTACAAGGGCGGTACCGGA
GGGAGCATGGTGAGAAAGGGCGAGGAGCTGTTCACCGGGGTGGTGCCCATCCTGGTCGAGCTGGACGGCG
ACGTAAACGGCCACAAGTTCAGCGTGTCCGGCGAGGGTGAGGGCGATGCCACCTACGGCAAGCTGACCCT
GAAGTTCATCTGCACCACCGGCAAGCTGCCCGTGCCCTGGCCCACCCTCGTGACCACCCTGACCTACGGC
GTGCAGTGCTTCAGCCGCTACCCCGACCACATGAAGCAGCACGACTTCTTCAAGTCCGCCATGCCCGAAG
GCTACATCCAGGAGCGCACCATCTTCTTCAAGGACGACGGCAACTACAAGACCCGCGCCGAGGTGAAGTT
CGAGGGCGACACCCTGGTGAACCGCATCGAGCTGAAGGGCATCGACTTCAAGGAGGACGGCAACATCCTG
GGGCACAAGCTGGAGTACAACGCTCCTAGCGTCGCAGATGGGCGGACGGGGCATGGACTCCGCAGATCTT
CCAAGTTCTGCTTGAAGGAGCACAAAGCCCTCAAGACGCTCAGTGCGATCTTGCTTGCCTTCATCATCAC
TTGGACCCCATACAACATCATGGTTCTGGTGAACACCTTTTGTGACAGCTGCATACCCAAAACCTTTTGG
AATCTGGGCTACTGGCTGTGCTACATCAACAGCACCGTGAACCCCGTGTGCTATGCTCTGTGCAACAAAA
CATTCAGAACCACTTTCAAGATGCTGCTGCTGTGCCAGTGTGACAAAAAAAAGAGGCGCAAGCAGCAGTA
CCAGCAGAGACAGTCGGTCATTTTTCACAAGCGCGCACCCGAGCAGGCCTTGTAAGTCGACGAACAAAAA
CTCATCTCAGAAGAGGATCTGAATGCTGTGGGCCAGGACACGCAGGAGGTCATCGTGGTGCCACACTCCT
TGCCCTTTAAGGTGGTGGTGATCTCAGCCATCCTGGCCCTGGTGGTGCTCACCATCATCTCCCTTATCAT
CCTCATCATGCTTGGCAGAAGAAGCCACGTTAGGCGGCCGCTCGAGATCAGCCTCGACTGTGCCTTCTAG
TTGCCAGCCATCTGTTGTTTGCCCCTCCCCCGTGCCTTCCTTGACCCTGGAAGGTGCCACTCCCACTGTC
CTTTCCTAATAAAATGAGGAAATTGCATCGCATTGTCTGAGTAGGTGTCATTCTATTCTGGGGGGTGGGG
TGGGGCAGGACAGCAAGGGGGAGGATTGGGAAGACAATAGCAGGCATGCTGGGGATGCGGTGGGCTCTAT
GGCTTCTGAGGCGGAAAGAACCAGTGGCGGTAATACGGTTATCCACAGAATCAGGGGATAACGCAGGAAA
GAACATGTGAGCAAAAGGCCAGCAAAAGGCCAGGAACCGTAAAAAGGCCGCGTTGCTGGCGTTTTTCCAT
AGGCTCCGCCCCCCTGACGAGCATCACAAAAATCGACGCTCAAGTCAGAGGTGGCGAAACCCGACAGGAC
TATAAAGATACCAGGCGTTTCCCCCTGGAAGCTCCCTCGTGCGCTCTCCTGTTCCGACCCTGCCGCTTAC
CGGATACCTGTCCGCCTTTCTCCCTTCGGGAAGCGTGGCGCTTTCTCATAGCTCACGCTGTAGGTATCTC
AGTTCGGTGTAGGTCGTTCGCTCCAAGCTGGGCTGTGTGCACGAACCCCCCGTTCAGCCCGACCGCTGCG
CCTTATCCGGTAACTATCGTCTTGAGTCCAACCCGGTAAGACACGACTTATCGCCACTGGCAGCAGCCAC
TGGTAACAGGATTAGCAGAGCGAGGTATGTAGGCGGTGCTACAGAGTTCTTGAAGTGGTGGCCTAACTAC
GGCTACACTAGAAGGACAGTATTTGGTATCTGCGCTCTGCTGAAGCCAGTTACCTTCGGAAAAAGAGTTG
GTAGCTCTTGATCCGGCAAACAAACCACCGCTGGTAGCGGTGGTTTTTTTGTTTGCAAGCAGCAGATTAC
GCGCAGAAAAAAAGGATCTCAAGAAGATCCTTTGATCTTTTCTACGGGGTCTGACGCTCAGTGGAACGAA
AACTCACGTTAAGGGATTTTGGTCATGAGATTATCAAAAAGGATCTTCACCTAGATCCTTTTAAATTAAA
AATGAAGTTTTAAATCAATCTAAAGTATATATGAGTAACCTGAGGCTATGGCAGGGCCTGCCGCCCCGAC
GTTGGCTGCGAGCCCTGGGCCTTCACCCGAACTTGGGGGGTGGGGTGGGGAAAAGGAAGAAACGCGGGCG
TATTGGCCCCAATGGGGTCTCGGTGGGGTATCGACAGAGTGCCAGCCCTGGGACCGAACCCCGCGTTTAT
GAACAAACGACCCAACACCGTGCGTTTTATTCTGTCTTTTTATTGCCGTCATAGCGCGGGTTCCTTCCGG
TATTGTCTCCTTCCGTGTTTCAGTTAGCCTCCCCCTAGGGTGGGCGAAGAACTCCAGCATGAGATCCCCG
CGCTGGAGGATCATCCAGCCGGCGTCCCGGAAAACGATTCCGAAGCCCAACCTTTCATAGAAGGCGGCGG
TGGAATCGAAATCTCGTGATGGCAGGTTGGGCGTCGCTTGGTCGGTCATTTCGAACCCCAGAGTCCCGCT
CAGAAGAACTCGTCAAGAAGGCGATAGAAGGCGATGCGCTGCGAATCGGGAGCGGCGATACCGTAAAGCA
CGAGGAAGCGGTCAGCCCATTCGCCGCCAAGCTCTTCAGCAATATCACGGGTAGCCAACGCTATGTCCTG
ATAGCGGTCCGCCACACCCAGCCGGCCACAGTCGATGAATCCAGAAAAGCGGCCATTTTCCACCATGATA
TTCGGCAAGCAGGCATCGCCATGGGTCACGACGAGATCCTCGCCGTCGGGCATGCTCGCCTTGAGCCTGG
CGAACAGTTCGGCTGGCGCGAGCCCCTGATGCTCTTGATCATCCTGATCGACAAGACCGGCTTCCATCCG
AGTACGTGCTCGCTCGATGCGATGTTTCGCTTGGTGGTCGAATGGGCAGGTAGCCGGATCAAGCGTATGC
AGCCGCCGCATTGCATCAGCCATGATGGATACTTTCTCGGCAGGAGCAAGGTGAGATGACAGGAGATCCT
GCCCCGGCACTTCGCCCAATAGCAGCCAGTCCCTTCCCGCTTCAGTGACAACGTCGAGCACAGCTGCGCA
AGGAACGCCCGTCGTGGCCAGCCACGATAGCCGCGCTGCCTCGTCTTGCAGTTCATTCAGGGCACCGGAC
AGGTCGGTCTTGACAAAAAGAACCGGGCGCCCCTGCGCTGACAGCCGGAACACGGCGGCATCAGAGCAGC
CGATTGTCTGTTGTGCCCAGTCATAGCCGAATAGCCTCTCCACCCAAGCGGCCGGAGAACCTGCGTGCAA
TCCATCTTGTTCAATCATGCGAAACGATCCTCATCCTGTCTCTTGATCGATCTTTGCAAAAGCCTAGGCC
TCCAAAAAAGCCTCCTCACTACTTCTGGAATAGCTCAGAGGCCGAGGAGGCGGCCTCGGCCTCTGCATAA
ATAAAAAAAATTAGTCAGCCATGGGGCGGAGAATGGGCGGAACTGGGCGGAGTTAGGGGCGGGATGGGCG
GAGTTAGGGGCGGGACTATGGTTGCTGACTAATTGAGATGCATGCTTTGCATACTTCTGCCTGCTGGGGA
GCCTGGGGACTTTCCACACCTGGTTGCTGACTAATTGAGATGCATGCTTTGCATACTTCTGCCTGCTGGG
GAGCCTGGGGACTTTCCACACCCTAACTGACACACATTCCACAGCTGGTTCTTTCCGCCTCAGGACTCTT
CCTTTTTCAATAAATCAATCTAAAGTATATATGAGTAAACTTGGTCTGACAGTTACCAATGCTTAATCAG
TGAGGCACCTATCTCAGCGATCTGTCTATTTCGTTCATCCATAGTTGCCTGACTCCCCGTCGTGTAGATA
ACTACGATACGGGAGGGCTTACCATCTGGCCCCAGTGCTGCAATGATACCGCGAGACCCACGCTCACCGG
CTCCAGATTTATCAGCAATAAACCAGCCAGCCGGAAGGGCCGAGCGCAGAAGTGGTCCTGCAACTTTATC
CGCCTCCATCCAGTCTATTAATTGTTGCCGGGAAGCTAGAGTAAGTAGTTCGCCAGTTAATAGTTTGCGC
AACGTTGTTGCCATTGCTACAGGCATCGTGGTGTCACGCTCGTCGTTTGGTATGGCTTCATTCAGCTCCG
GTTCCCAACGATCAAGGCGAGTTACATGATCCCCCATGTTGTGCAAAAAAGCGGTTAGCTCCTTCGGTCC
TCCGATCGTTGTCAGAAGTAAGTTGGCCGCAGTGTTATCACTCATGGTTATGGCAGCACTGCATAATTCT
CTTACTGTCATGCCATCCGTAAGATGCTTTTCTGTGACTGGTGAGTACTCAACCAAGTCATTCTGAGAAT
AGTGTATGCGGCGACCGAGTTGCTCTTGCCCGGCGTCAATACGGGATAATACCGCGCCACATAGCAGAAC
TTTAAAAGTGCTCATCATTGGAAAACGTTCTTCGGGGCGAAAACTCTCAAGGATCTTACCGCTGTTGAGA
TCCAGTTCGATGTAACCCACTCGTGCACCCAACTGATCTTCAGCATCTTTTACTTTCACCAGCGTTTCTG
GGTGAGCAAAAACAGGAAGGCAAAATGCCGCAAAAAAGGGAATAAGGGCGACACGGAAATGTTGAATACT
CATACTCTTCCTTTTTCAATATTATTGAAGCATTTATCAGGGTTATTGTCTCATGAGCGGATACATATTT
GAATGTATTTAGAAAAATAAACAAATAGGGGTTCCGCGCACATTTCCCCGAAAAGTGCCACCTG
[124 nt withheld, positions 6785-6908]
C
[91 nt withheld, positions 6910-7000]
A
[49 nt withheld, positions 7002-7050]
CCTTTGACGTTGGAGTCCACGTTCTTT
[37 nt withheld, positions 7078-7114]
ACCCTATCTCGGTCTATTCTTTTGATTTATAAGGGATTTTGCCGATTTCGGCCTATTGGTTAAAAAATGA
GCTGATTTAACAAAAATTTAACGCGAATTTTAACAAAATATTAACGCTTACAATTTAC
Features (pLannotate 1.2.2; 22 found; start..end, strand, type, name):
     10..389     +  enhancer       CMV enhancer: human cytomegalovirus immediate early enhancer
    390..593     +  promoter       CMV promoter: human cytomegalovirus (CMV) immediate early promoter
    589..622     +  LTR            5' LTR (truncated) (fragment): truncated 5' long terminal repeat (LTR) from HIV-1
    638..656     +  promoter       T7 promoter: promoter for bacteriophage T7 RNA polymerase
    737..799     +  sig_peptide    Igκ leader: leader sequence from mouse immunoglobulin κ light chain
    801..818     +  protein_bind   attB1 (fragment): mutant version of attB; core recombination site for the Gateway® BP reaction BP Clonase™
    968..1729    +  CDS            CHRM5 (fragment): ACM5_HUMAN - Experimental evidence at protein level: Swiss-Prot protein existence level 1. The muscarinic acetylcholine receptor mediates various cellular responses, including inhibition of adenylate cyclase, breakdown of phosphoinositides and modulation of potassium channels through the action of G proteins. Primary transducing effect is Pi turnover. From Homo sapiens (Human).
   1679..2401    +  CDS            cEGFP: cEGFP is a basic (constitutively fluorescent) green fluorescent protein published in 2008, derived from Aequorea victoria.
   2417..2689    +  CDS            Adrb2 (fragment): ADRB2_MOUSE - Also known as Adrb2r. Experimental evidence at protein level: Swiss-Prot protein existence level 1. Beta-adrenergic receptors mediate the catecholamine-induced activation of adenylate cyclase through the action of G proteins. The beta-2-adrenergic receptor binds epinephrine with an approximately 30- fold greater affinity than it does norepinephrine. From Mus musculus (Mouse).
   2825..2970    +  CDS            PDGFRβ TM domain: transmembrane domain from platelet derived growth factor receptor beta
   2998..3222    +  polyA_signal   bGH poly(A) signal: bovine growth hormone polyadenylation signal
   3226..3244    +  promoter       SV40 promoter (fragment): SV40 enhancer and early promoter
   3354..3942    -  rep_origin     ori: high-copy-number ColE1/pMB1/pBR322/pUC origin of replication
   4164..4180    +  polyA_signal   bGH poly(A) signal (fragment): bovine growth hormone polyadenylation signal
   4271..4318    -  polyA_signal   HSV TK poly(A) signal: herpes simplex virus thymidine kinase polyadenylation signal (Cole and Stacy, 1985)
   4377..4529    -  CDS            ble (fragment): BLE_KLEPN - Experimental evidence at protein level: Swiss-Prot protein existence level 1. Binding protein with a strong affinity to the bleomycin family of antibiotics. Binds to CL990; an antimitotic-antibiotic compound. From Klebsiella pneumoniae.
   4550..5338    -  CDS            NeoR/KanR: aminoglycoside phosphotransferase confers resistance to neomycin, kanamycin, and G418 (Geneticin®)
   5373..5733    -  promoter       SV40 promoter: SV40 enhancer and early promoter
   5735..5752    -  promoter       AmpR promoter (fragment): bla
   5793..6653    -  CDS            AmpR: β-lactamase; bla; confers resistance to ampicillin, carbenicillin, and related antibiotics
   6654..6758    -  promoter       AmpR promoter: bla
   6785..7213    +  rep_origin     f1 ori (sequence partly withheld): f1 bacteriophage origin of replication; arrow indicates direction of (+) strand synthesis
