>Addgene plasmid #106073 | pDisplay-GACh2.0 | addgene full sequence | sequence record 260902 | Addgene NGS Result
GCGCGCGTTGACATTGATTATTGACTAGTTATTAATAGTAATCAATTACGGGGTCATTAGTTCATAGCCC
ATATATGGAGTTCCGCGTTACATAACTTACGGTAAATGGCCCGCCTGGCTGACCGCCCAACGACCCCTGC
CCATTGACGTCAATAATGACGTATGTTCCCATAGTAACGCCAATAGGGACTTTCCATTGACGTCAATGGG
TGGAGTATTTACGGTAAACTGCCCACTTGGCAGTACATCAAGTGTATCATATGCCAAGTACGCCCCCTAT
TGACGTCAATGACGGTAAATGGCCCGCCTGGCATTATGCCCAGTACATGACCTTATGGGACTTTCCTACT
TGGCAGTACATCTACGTATTAGTCATCGCTATTACCATGGTGATGCGGTTTTGGCAGTACATCAATGGGC
GTGGATAGCGGTTTGACTCACGGGGATTTCCAAGTCTCCACCCCATTGACGTCAATGGGAGTTTGTTTTG
GCACCAAAATCAACGGGACTTTCCAAAATGTCGTAACAACTCCGCCCCATTGACGCAAATGGGCGGTAGG
CGTGTACGGTGGGAGGTCTATATAAGCAGAGCTCTCTGGCTAACTAGAGAACCCACTGCTTACTGGCTTA
TCGAAATTAATACGACTCACTATAGGGAGACCCAAGCTTGGTACCGAGCTCGGATCCACTAGTAACGGCC
GCCAGTGTGCTGGAATTCGGCTTGGGGATATCCACCATGGAGACAGACACACTCCTGCTATGGGTACTGC
TGCTCTGGGTTCCAGGTTCCACTGGTGACACAAGTTTGTACAAAAAAGTTGGCACCATGACCTTGCACAA
TAACAGTACAACCTCGCCTTTGTTTCCAAACATCAGCTCCTCCTGGATACACAGCCCCTCCGATGCAGGG
CTGCCCCCGGGAACCGTCACTCATTTCGGCAGCTACAATGTTTCTCGAGCAGCTGGCAATTTCTCCTCTC
CAGACGGTACCACCGATGACCCTCTGGGAGGTCATACCGTCTGGCAAGTGGTCTTCATCGCTTTCTTAAC
GGGCATCCTGGCCTTGGTGACCATCATCGGCAACATCCTGGTAATTGTGTCATTTAAGGTCAACAAGCAG
CTGAAGACGGTCAACAACTACTTCCTCTTAAGCCTGGCCTGTGCCGATCTGATTATCGGGGTCATTTCAA
TGAATCTGTTTACGACCTACATCATCATGAATCGATGGGCCTTAGGGAACTTGGCCTGTGACCTCTGGCT
TGCCATTGACTACGTAGCCAGCAATGCCTCTGTTATGAATCTTCTGGTCATCAGCTTTGACAGATACTTT
TCCATCACGAGGCCGCTCACGTACCGAGCCAAACGAACAACAAAGAGAGCCGGTGTGATGATCGGTCTGG
CTTGGGTCATCTCCTTTGTCCTTTGGGCTCCTGCCATCTTGTTCTGGCAATACTTTGTTGGAAAGAGAAC
TGTGCCTCCGGGAGAGTGCTTCATTCAGTTCCTCAGTGAGCCCACCATTACTTTTGGCACAGCCATCGCT
GCTTTTTATATGCCTGTCACCATTATGACTATTTTATACTGGAGGGTCTTTCAGGAGGCCAAAAGGCAGC
TCCAGAAGATTGACAAATCTGAGGGCCGCTTCCATGTCCAGAACCTTAGCCAGGTGGAGCAGGGAGGAAA
CGTCTATATCAAGGCCGACAAGCAGAAGAACGGCATCAAGGCGAACTTCCACATCCGCCACAACATCGAG
GACGGCGGCGTGCAGCTCGCCTACCACTACCAGCAGAACACCCCCATCGGCGACGGCCCCGTGCTGCTGC
CCGACAACCACTACCTGAGCGTGCAGTCCAAACTTTCGAAAGACCCCAACGAGAAGCGCGATCACATGGT
CCTGCTGGAGTTCGTGACCGCCGCCGGGATCACTCTCGGCATGGACGAGCTGTACAAGGGCGGTACCGGA
GGGAGCATGGTGAGAAAGGGCGAGGAGCTGTTCACCGGGGTGGTGCCCATCCTGGTCGAGCTGGACGGCG
ACGTAAACGGCCACAAGTTCAGCGTGTCCGGCGAGGGTGAGGGCGATGCCACCTACGGCAAGCTGACCCT
GAAGTTCATCTGCACCACCGGCAAGCTGCCCGTGCCCTGGCCCACCCTCGTGACCACCCTGACCTACGGC
GTGCAGTGCTTCAGCCGCTACCCCGACCACATGAAGCAGCACGACTTCTTCAAGTCCGCCATGCCCGAAG
GCTACATCCAGGAGCGCACCATCTTCTTCAAGGACGACGGCAACTACAAGACCCGCGCCGAGGTGAAGTT
CGAGGGCGACACCCTGGTGAACCGCATCGAGCTGAAGGGCATCGACTTCAAGGAGGACGGCAACATCCTG
GGGCACAAGCTGGAGTACAACGCTCCTAGCGTCGCAGATGGGCGGACGGGGCATGGACTCCGCAGATCTT
CCAAGTTCTGCTTGAAGGAGCACAAAGCCCTCAAGACGCTCAGTGCGATCTTGCTTGCCTTCATCATCAC
TTGGACCCCATACAACATCATGGTTCTGGTGAACACCTTTTGTGACAGCTGCATACCCAAAACCTTTTGG
AATCTGGGCTACTGGCTGTGCTACATCAACAGCACCGTGAACCCCGTGTGCTATGCTCTGTGCAACAAAA
CATTCAGAACCACTTTCAAGATGCTGCTGCTGTGCCAGTGTGACAAAAAAAAGAGGCGCAAGCAGCAGTA
CCAGCAGAGACAGTCGGTCATTTTTCACAAGCGCGCACCCGAGCAGGCCTTGTAAGTCGACGAACAAAAA
CTCATCTCAGAAGAGGATCTGAATGCTGTGGGCCAGGACACGCAGGAGGTCATCGTGGTGCCACACTCCT
TGCCCTTTAAGGTGGTGGTGATCTCAGCCATCCTGGCCCTGGTGGTGCTCACCATCATCTCCCTTATCAT
CCTCATCATGCTTTGGCAGAAGAAGCCACGTTAGGCGGCCGCTCGAGATCAGCCTCGACTGTGCCTTCTA
GTTGCCAGCCATCTGTTGTTTGCCCCTCCCCCGTGCCTTCCTTGACCCTGGAAGGTGCCACTCCCACTGT
CCTTTCCTAATAAAATGAGGAAATTGCATCGCATTGTCTGAGTAGGTGTCATTCTATTCTGGGGGGTGGG
GTGGGGCAGGACAGCAAGGGGGAGGATTGGGAAGACAATAGCAGGCATGCTGGGGATGCGGTGGGCTCTA
TGGCTTCTGAGGCGGAAAGAACCAGTGGCGGTAATACGGTTATCCACAGAATCGGGGGATAACGCAGGAA
AGAACATGTGAGCAAAAGGCCAGCAAAAGGCCAGGAACCGTAAAAAGGCCGCGTTGCTGGCGTTTTTCCA
TAGGCTCCGCCCCCCTGACGAGCATCACAAAAATCGACGCTCAAGTCAGAGGTGGCGAAACCCGACAGGA
CTATAAAGATACCAGGCGTTTCCCCCTGGAAGCTCCCTCGTGCGCTCTCCTGTTCCGACCCTGCCGCTTA
CCGGATACCTGTCCGCCTTTCTCCCTTCGGGAAGCGTGGCGCTTTCTCATAGCTCACGCTGTAGGTATCT
CAGTTCGGTGTAGGTCGTTCGCTCCAAGCTGGGCTGTGTGCACGAACCCCCCGTTCAGCCCGACCGCTGC
GCCTTATCCGGTAACTATCGTCTTGAGTCCAACCCGGTAAGACGCGACTTATCGCCACTGGCAGCAGCCA
CTGGTAACAGGATTAGCAGAGCGAGGTATGTAGGCGGTGCTACAGAGTTCTTGAAGTGGTGGCCTAACTA
CGGCTACACTAGAAGAACAGTATTTGGTATCTGCGCTCTGCTGAAGCCAGTTACCTTCGGAAAAAGAGTT
GGTAGCTCTTGATCCGGCAAACAAACCACCGCTGGTAGCGGTGGTTTTTTTGTTTGCAAGCAGCAGATTA
CGCGCAGAAAAAAAGGATCTCAAGAAGATCCTTTGATCTTTTCTACGGGGTCTGACGCTCAGTGGAACGA
AAACTCACGTTAAGGGATTTTGGTCATGAGATTATCAAAAAGGATCTTCACCTAGATCCTTTTAAATTAA
AAATGAAGTTTTAAATCAATCTAAAGTATATATGAGTAACCTGAGGCTATGGCAGGGCCTGCCGCCCCGA
CGTTGGCTGCGAGCCCTGGGCCTTCACCCGAACTTGGGGGGTGGGGTGGGGAAAAGGAAGAAACGCGGGC
GTATTGGCCCCAATGGGGTCTCGGTGGGGTATCGACAGAGTGCCAGCCCTGGGACCGAACCCCGCGTTTA
TGAACAAACGACCCAACACCGTGCGTTTTATTCTGTCTTTTTATTGCCGTCATAGCGCGGGTTCCTTCCG
GTATTGTCTCCTTCCGTGTTTCAGTTAGCCTCCCCCTAGGGTGGGCGAAGAACTCCAGCATGAGATCCCC
GCGCTGGAGGATCATCCAGCCGGCGTCCCGGAAAACGATTCCGAAGCCCAACCTTTCATAGAAGGCGGCG
GTGGAATCGAAATCTCGTGATGGCAGGTTGGGCGTCGCTTGGTCGGTCATTTCGAACCCCAGAGTCCCGC
TCAGAAGAACTCGTCAAGAAGGCGATAGAAGGCGATGCGCTGCGAATCGGGAGCGGCGATACCGTAAAGC
ACGAGGAAGCGGTCAGCCCATTCGCCGCCAAGCTCTTCAGCAATATCACGGGTAGCCAACGCTATGTCCT
GATAGCGGTCCGCCACACCCAGCCGGCCACAGTCGATGAATCCAGAAAAGCGGCCATTTTCCACCATGAT
ATTCGGCAAGCAGGCATCGCCATGGGTCACGACGAGATCCTCGCCGTCGGGCATGCTCGCCTTGAGCCTG
GCGAACAGTTCGGCTGGCGCGAGCCCCTGATGCTCTTCGTCCAGATCATCCTGATCGACAAGACCGGCTT
CCATCCGAGTACGTGCTCGCTCGATGCGATGTTTCGCTTGGTGGTCGAATGGGCAGGTAGCCGGATCAAG
CGTATGCAGCCGCCGCATTGCATCAGCCATGATGGATACTTTCTCGGCAGGAGCAAGGTGAGATGACAGG
AGATCCTGCCCCGGCACTTCGCCCAATAGCAGCCAGTCCCTTCCCGCTTCAGTGACAACGTCGAGCACAG
CTGCGCAAGGAACGCCCGTCGTGGCCAGCCACGATAGCCGCGCTGCCTCGTCTTGCAGTTCATTCAGGGC
ACCGGACAGGTCGGTCTTGACAAAAAGAACCGGGCGCCCCTGCGCTGACAGCCGGAACACGGCGGCATCA
GAGCAGCCGATTGTCTGTTGTGCCCAGTCATAGCCGAATAGCCTCTCCACCCAAGCGGCCGGAGAACCTG
CGTGCAATCCATCTTGTTCAATCATGCGAAACGATCCTCATCCTGTCTCTTGATCGATCTTTGCAAAAGC
CTAGGCCTCCAAAAAAGCCTCCTCACTACTTCTGGAATAGCTCAGAGGCCGGGCCTCGGCCTCTGCATAA
ATAAAAAAAATTAGTCAGCCATGGGGCGGAGAATGGGCGGAACTGGGCGGAGTTAGGGGCGGAATGGGCG
GAGTTAGGGGCGGGACTATGGTTGCTGACTAATTGAGATGCATGCTTTGCATACTTCTGCCTGCTGGGGA
GCCTGGGGACTTTCCACACCTGGTTGCTGACTAATTGAGATGCATGCTTTGCATACTTCTGCCTGCTGGG
GAGCCTGGGGACTTTCCACACCCTAACTGACACACATTCCACAGCTGGTTCTTTCCGCCTCAGGACTCTT
CCTTTTTCAATAAATCAATCTAAAGTATATATGAGTAAACTTGGTCTGACAGTTACCAATGCTTAATCAG
TGAGGCACCTATCTCAGCGATCTGTCTATTTCGTTCATCCATAGTTGCCTGACTCCCCGTCGTGTAGATA
ACTACGATACGGGAGGGCTTACCATCTGGCCCCAGTGCTGCAATGATACCGCGAGACCCACGCTCACCGG
CTCCAGATTTATCAGCAATAAACCAGCCAGCCGGAAGGGCCGAGCGCAGAAGTGGTCCTGCAACTTTATC
CGCCTCCATCCAGTCTATTAATTGTTGCCGGGAAGCTAGAGTAAGTAGTTCGCCAGTTAATAGTTTGCGC
AACGTTGTTGCCATTGCTACAGGCATCGTGGTGTCACGCTCGTCGTTTGGTATGGCTTCATTCAGCTCCG
GTTCCCAACGATCAAGGCGAGTTACATGATCCCCCATGTTGTGCAAAAAAGCGGTTAGCTCCTTCGGTCC
TCCGATCGTTGTCAGAAGTAAGTTGGCCGCAGTGTTATCACTCATGGTTATGGCAGCACTGCATAATTCT
CTTACTGTCATGCCATCCGTAAGATGCTTTTCTGTGACTGGTGAGTACTCAACCAAGTCATTCTGAGAAT
AGTGTATGCGGCGACCGAGTTGCTCTTGCCCGGCGTCAATACGGGATAATACCGCGCCACATAGCAGAAC
TTTAAAAGTGCTCATCATTGGAAAACGTTCTTCGGGGCGAAAACTCTCAAGGATCTTACCGCTGTTGAGA
TCCAGTTCGATGTAACCCACTCGTGCACCCAACTGATCTTCAGCATCTTTTACTTTCACCAGCGTTTCTG
GGTGAGCAAAAACAGGAAGGCAAAATGCCGCAAAAAAGGGAATAAGGGCGACACGGAAATGTTGAATACT
CATACTCTTCCTTTTTCAATATTATTGAAGCATTTATCAGGGTTATTGTCTCATGAGCGGATACATATTT
GAATGTATTTAGAAAAATAAACAAATAGGGGTTCCGCGCACATTTCCCCGAAAAGTGCCACCTG
[124 nt withheld, positions 6785-6908]
C
[91 nt withheld, positions 6910-7000]
A
[49 nt withheld, positions 7002-7050]
CCTTTGACGTTGGAGTCCACGTTCTTT
[37 nt withheld, positions 7078-7114]
ACCCTATCTCGGTCTATTCTTTTGATTTATAAGGGATTTTGCCGATTTCGGCCTATTGGTTAAAAAATGA
GCTGATTTAACAAAAATTTAACGCGAATTTTAACAAAATATTAACGCTTACAATTTAC
Features (pLannotate 1.2.2; 22 found; start..end, strand, type, name):
     10..389     +  enhancer       CMV enhancer: human cytomegalovirus immediate early enhancer
    390..593     +  promoter       CMV promoter: human cytomegalovirus (CMV) immediate early promoter
    589..622     +  LTR            5' LTR (truncated) (fragment): truncated 5' long terminal repeat (LTR) from HIV-1
    638..656     +  promoter       T7 promoter: promoter for bacteriophage T7 RNA polymerase
    737..799     +  sig_peptide    Igκ leader: leader sequence from mouse immunoglobulin κ light chain
    801..818     +  protein_bind   attB1 (fragment): mutant version of attB; core recombination site for the Gateway® BP reaction BP Clonase™
    968..1729    +  CDS            CHRM5 (fragment): ACM5_HUMAN - Experimental evidence at protein level: Swiss-Prot protein existence level 1. The muscarinic acetylcholine receptor mediates various cellular responses, including inhibition of adenylate cyclase, breakdown of phosphoinositides and modulation of potassium channels through the action of G proteins. Primary transducing effect is Pi turnover. From Homo sapiens (Human).
   1679..2401    +  CDS            cEGFP: cEGFP is a basic (constitutively fluorescent) green fluorescent protein published in 2008, derived from Aequorea victoria.
   2417..2689    +  CDS            Adrb2 (fragment): ADRB2_MOUSE - Also known as Adrb2r. Experimental evidence at protein level: Swiss-Prot protein existence level 1. Beta-adrenergic receptors mediate the catecholamine-induced activation of adenylate cyclase through the action of G proteins. The beta-2-adrenergic receptor binds epinephrine with an approximately 30- fold greater affinity than it does norepinephrine. From Mus musculus (Mouse).
   2825..2971    +  CDS            PDGFRβ TM domain: transmembrane domain from platelet derived growth factor receptor beta
   2999..3223    +  polyA_signal   bGH poly(A) signal: bovine growth hormone polyadenylation signal
   3227..3245    +  promoter       SV40 promoter (fragment): SV40 enhancer and early promoter
   3355..3943    -  rep_origin     ori: high-copy-number ColE1/pMB1/pBR322/pUC origin of replication
   4165..4181    +  polyA_signal   bGH poly(A) signal (fragment): bovine growth hormone polyadenylation signal
   4272..4319    -  polyA_signal   HSV TK poly(A) signal: herpes simplex virus thymidine kinase polyadenylation signal (Cole and Stacy, 1985)
   4378..4530    -  CDS            ble (fragment): BLE_KLEPN - Experimental evidence at protein level: Swiss-Prot protein existence level 1. Binding protein with a strong affinity to the bleomycin family of antibiotics. Binds to CL990; an antimitotic-antibiotic compound. From Klebsiella pneumoniae.
   4551..5345    -  CDS            NeoR/KanR: aminoglycoside phosphotransferase from Tn5; aph(3')-II (or nptII); confers resistance to neomycin, kanamycin, and G418 (Geneticin®)
   5380..5733    -  promoter       SV40 promoter: SV40 enhancer and early promoter
   5735..5752    -  promoter       AmpR promoter (fragment): bla
   5793..6653    -  CDS            AmpR: β-lactamase; bla; confers resistance to ampicillin, carbenicillin, and related antibiotics
   6654..6758    -  promoter       AmpR promoter: bla
   6785..7213    +  rep_origin     f1 ori (sequence partly withheld): f1 bacteriophage origin of replication; arrow indicates direction of (+) strand synthesis
