[The description below was written by a language model from this plasmid's Addgene catalogue record and pLannotate feature annotations shown in this document.]
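Description:
pDisplay-GACh2.0 is a mammalian expression plasmid built on the Invitrogen pDisplay backbone and used to express GACh2.0, a genetically encoded fluorescent acetylcholine indicator. It is maintained in E. coli as a high-copy plasmid through a ColE1/pUC-type origin and selected with ampicillin via the β-lactamase gene. An f1 origin is also present. For mammalian cells, an SV40 promoter drives a NeoR/KanR cassette ending in an HSV TK polyadenylation signal, which allows G418 selection. The catalogue gives 7,242 bp as the backbone size without insert, but both sequence records are 7,242 nt in total, so this figure appears to be the size of the whole construct.

The sensor cassette is driven by the CMV immediate-early enhancer and promoter, with a T7 promoter just upstream of the coding region, and is terminated by the bGH polyadenylation signal. The open reading frame begins with the mouse Igκ leader from pDisplay, which directs the protein into the secretory pathway. The insert, recorded as about 2 kb, of human origin and assembled by Gibson cloning, is a GPCR-activation-based design in which a GFP-derived module (annotated as cEGFP) sits within receptor sequence. The automated annotation matches the flanking receptor segments to fragments of human muscarinic receptor CHRM5 and mouse β2-adrenergic receptor. These are homology-based partial hits, and the record does not state which receptor scaffold was actually used. The backbone's PDGFRβ transmembrane domain is annotated downstream of the insert, but the record does not show whether it is translated as part of the sensor. Short HIV-1 LTR, attB1 and ble fragments are probably incidental matches. The depositor and sequencing-derived records agree closely. The plasmid is intended for transfecting mammalian cells to image acetylcholine dynamics by fluorescence.
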