Addgene plasmid #106073: pDisplay-GACh2.0
Purpose: express the genetically-encoded fluorescent ACh indicator GACh2.0 in mammalian cells
Depositing lab: Yulong Li. Depositing organization: Peking University. Publication: A genetically encoded fluorescent acetylcholine indicator for in vitro and in vivo studies. Jing M, Zhang P, Wang G, Feng J, Mesik L, Zeng J, Jiang H, Wang S, Looby JC, Guagliardo NA, Langma LW, Lu J, Zuo Y, Talmage DA, Role LW, Barrett PQ, Zhang LI, Luo M, Song Y, Zhu JJ, Li Y. Nat Biotechnol. 2018 Sep;36(8):726-737. doi: 10.1038/nbt.4184. Epub 2018 Jul 9. PubMed 29985477.
Backbone
  Vector backbone: pDisplay vector
  Backbone manufacturer: Invitrogen
  Backbone size w/o insert (bp): 7242
  Vector type: Mammalian Expression
Growth in bacteria
  Bacterial resistance: Ampicillin, 100 μg/mL
  Growth temperature: 37°C
  Growth strain: DH5alpha
  Copy number: High Copy
Gene/Insert
  Gene/Insert name: GPCR activation based ACh sensor (GACh) 2.0
  Species: H. sapiens (human)
  Insert size (bp): 2049
  Promoter: CMV
  Cloning method: Gibson Cloning
Terms and licenses: Academic/Nonprofit Terms; Industry Terms: Not Available to Industry
How to cite: pDisplay-GACh2.0 was a gift from Yulong Li (Addgene plasmid # 106073 ; http://n2t.net/addgene:106073 ; RRID:Addgene_106073)
